>Addgene plasmid #115046 | AT3G56370 X015_pECIA2 | addgene full sequence | sequence record 297016 | Addgene NGS Result
GTAAAACGACGGCCAGTGAATTAATTCGTTGCAGGACAGGATGTGGTGCCCGATGTGACTAGCTCTTTGC
TGCAGGCCGTCCTATCCTCTGGTTCCGATAAGAGACCCAGAACTCCGGCCCCCCACCGCCCACCGCCACC
CCCATACATATGTGGTACGCAAGTAAGAGTGCCTGCGCATGCCCCATGTGCCCCACCAAGAGCTTTGCAT
CCCATACAAGTCCCCAAAGTGGAGAACCGAACCAATTCTTCGCGGGCAGAACAAAAGCTTCTGCACACGT
CTCCACTCGAATTTGGAGCCGGCCGGCGTGTGCAAAAGAGGTGAATCGAACGAAAGACCCGTGTGTAAAG
CCGCGTTTCCAAAATGTATAAAACCGAGAGCATCTGGCCAATGTGCATCAGTTGTGGTCAGCAGCAAAAT
CAAGTGAATCATCTCAGTGCAACTAAAGGGGGGATCCGATCTCAATATGAAGTTATGCATATTACTGGCC
GTCGTGGCCTTTGTTGGCCTCTCGCTCGGGTCTCTAGACCCGCCTTTAAACGACGACGTTTTAGGGCTCA
TTGTCTTCAAAGCCGATTTACGAGATCCAGAGCAAAAGCTAGCTTCTTGGAACGAAGATGACTACACTCC
TTGTAGTTGGAACGGAGTCAAATGCCATCCGAGGACGAATCGAGTCACTGAGTTAAATCTAGATGGCTTC
TCTCTGTCTGGTCGAATTGGTCGTGGCCTACTTCAGCTTCAGTTTCTTCATAAGCTCTCTCTGTCCAACA
ACAATCTCACGGGAATCATTAACCCTAATATGCTGCTGAGCCTTGTTAACCTTAAGGTTGTTGACTTGAG
TAGCAATGGCTTGTCTGGTTCGCTTCCTGATGAGTTTTTCAGGCAATGTGGGTCATTAAGAGTTTTATCT
CTGGCGAAGAACAAACTAACGGGGAAGATTCCGGTTAGTATAAGCTCGTGCTCGTCTCTTGCTGCTTTAA
ACTTGTCTTCCAATGGTTTTTCTGGTTCTATGCCTTTGGGGATTTGGTCTTTGAACACTCTAAGATCACT
TGATTTGTCGAGGAATGAGTTAGAGGGAGAGTTTCCAGAGAAGATAGATAGATTGAACAACTTGCGTGCG
CTTGATTTGAGTAGAAACCGGTTATCTGGTCCTATTCCTAGCGAAATTGGGAGCTGTATGCTGCTGAAGA
CTATTGATCTTAGTGAAAACTCTCTATCAGGAAGCTTACCAAATACATTTCAGCAGCTCAGTTTGTGTTA
TTCTCTGAACTTGGGAAAGAATGCGTTAGAAGGTGAAGTTCCAAAGTGGATAGGAGAAATGAGGAGTCTT
GAGACTTTGGATCTTTCCATGAATAAGTTTTCAGGGCAGGTTCCAGACTCCATAGGCAACCTTCTAGCAC
TGAAAGTTCTCAACTTTTCTGGGAATGGGCTTATTGGTAGCTTGCCGGTCTCAACAGCCAACTGTATCAA
CCTCTTGGCCTTAGATTTAAGTGGGAATTCACTAACTGGAAAGCTTCCCATGTGGCTATTTCAAGATGGT
TCTCGTGATGTGTCTGCATTAAAGAATGATAACTCTACTGGAGGTATCAAGAAGATCCAGGTTTTGGATC
TCTCCCACAATGCATTCTCTGGCGAGATTGGAGCTGGTCTAGGAGATCTTAGAGACCTGGAGGGATTGCA
TCTGTCCAGAAACTCTCTTACCGGCCCCATCCCCAGTACCATTGGGGAACTAAAGCACTTGAGCGTCCTT
GATGTGAGTCACAATCAGCTCAATGGAATGATTCCTCGAGAAACAGGTGGAGCTGTTTCTTTGGAGGAGT
TGAGACTTGAAAATAACTTGTTGGAGGGAAATATTCCATCTTCCATCAAGAATTGCAGTTCCCTTCGGTC
TTTGATCCTGTCACATAACAAGCTGCTAGGCTCAATTCCACCAGAGCTCGCTAAACTTACAAGACTCGAA
GAAGTCGACTTATCATTTAATGAACTGGCCGGAACACTTCCTAAACAGTTGGCTAATCTCGGCTATCTTC
ACACATTCAACATATCTCATAACCATCTCTTTGGGGAACTACCTGCAGGTGGAATCTTCAACGGTTTATC
CCCAAGTTCAGTATCAGGAAACCCGGGAATTTGCGGTGCTGTTGTCAATAAGTCTTGTCCTGCCATCTCC
CCTAAACCGATTGTGTTGAATCCTAATGCAACTTTCGATCCTTACAATGGTGAAATAGTGCCTCCAGGTG
CTGGTCACAAACTGGAGGTGCTGTTCCAGGGACCAGGGAGCGACAAAACTCACACATGCCCACCGTGCCC
AGCACCTGAACTCCTGGGGGGACCGTCAGTCTTCCTCTTCCCCCCAAAACCCAAGGACACCCTCATGATC
TCCCGGACCCCTGAGGTCACATGCGTGGTGGTGGACGTGAGCCACGAAGACCCTGAGGTCAAGTTCAACT
GGTACGTGGACGGCGTGGAGGTGCATAATGCCAAGACAAAGCCGCGGGAGGAGCAGTACAACAGCACGTA
CCGTGTGGTCAGCGTCCTCACCGTCCTGCACCAGGACTGGCTGAATGGCAAGGAGTACAAGTGCAAGGTC
TCCAACAAAGCCCTCCCAGCCCCCATCGAGAAAACCATCTCCAAAGCCAAAGGGCAGCCCCGAGAACCAC
AGGTGTACACCCTGCCCCCATCCCGGGAGGAGATGACCAAGAACCAGGTCAGCCTGACCTGCCTGGTCAA
AGGCTTCTATCCCAGCGACATCGCCGTGGAGTGGGAGAGCAATGGGCAGCCGGAGAACAACTACAAGACC
ACGCCTCCCGTGCTGGACTCCGACGGCTCCTTCTTCCTCTACAGCAAGCTCACCGTGGACAAGAGCAGGT
GGCAGCAGGGGAACGTCTTCTCATGCTCCGTGATGCATGAGGGTCTGCACAACCACTACACGCAGAAGAG
CCTCTCCCTGTCTCCGGGTAAATCTAGAGGGCCCTTCGAAGGTAAGCCTATCCCTAACCCTCTCCTCGGT
CTCGATTCTACGCGTACCGGTCATCATCACCATCACCATTGAGTTTAAACCCGCTGATCAGCCTCGACTG
TGCCTTCTAAGGCCTGAGCTCGCTGATCAGCCTCGATCGAGGATCCAGACATGATAAGATACATTGATGA
GTTTGGACAAACCACAACTAGAATGCAGTGAAAAAAATGCTTTATTTGTGAAATTTGTGATGCTATTGCT
TTATTTGTAACCATTATAAGCTGCAATAAACAAGTTAACAACAACAATTGCATTCATTTTATGTTTCAGG
TTCAGGGGGAGGTGTGGGAGGTTTTTTAAAGCAAGTAAAACCTCTACAAATGTGGTATGGCTGATTATGA
TCAGTCGACCTGCAGGCATGCAAGCTTGGCGTAATCATGGTCATAGCTGTTTCCTGTGTGAAATTGTTAT
CCGCTCACAATTCCACACAACATACGAGCCGGAAGCATAAAGTGTAAAGCCTGGGGTGCCTAATGAGTGA
GCTAACTCACATTAATTGCGTTGCGCTCACTGCCCGCTTTCCAGTCGGGAAACCTGTCGTGCCAGCTGCA
TTAATGAATCGGCCAACGCGCGGGGAGAGGCGGTTTGCGTATTGGGCGCTCTTCCGCTTCCTCGCTCACT
GACTCGCTGCGCTCGGTCGTTCGGCTGCGGCGAGCGGTATCAGCTCACTCAAAGGCGGTAATACGGTTAT
CCACAGAATCAGGGGATAACGCAGGAAAGAACATGTGAGCAAAAGGCCAGCAAAAGGCCAGGAACCGTAA
AAAGGCCGCGTTGCTGGCGTTTTTCCATAGGCTCCGCCCCCCTGACGAGCATCACAAAAATCGACGCTCA
AGTCAGAGGTGGCGAAACCCGACAGGACTATAAAGATACCAGGCGTTTCCCCCTGGAAGCTCCCTCGTGC
GCTCTCCTGTTCCGACCCTGCCGCTTACCGGATACCTGTCCGCCTTTCTCCCTTCGGGAAGCGTGGCGCT
TTCTCATAGCTCACGCTGTAGGTATCTCAGTTCGGTGTAGGTCGTTCGCTCCAAGCTGGGCTGTGTGCAC
GAACCCCCCGTTCAGCCCGACCGCTGCGCCTTATCCGGTAACTATCGTCTTGAGTCCAACCCGGTAAGAC
ACGACTTATCGCCACTGGCAGCAGCCACTGGTAACAGGATTAGCAGAGCGAGGTATGTAGGCGGTGCTAC
AGAGTTCTTGAAGTGGTGGCCTAACTACGGCTACACTAGAAGAACAGTATTTGGTATCTGCGCTCTGCTG
AAGCCAGTTACCTTCGGAAAAAGAGTTGGTAGCTCTTGATCCGGCAAACAAACCACCGCTGGTAGCGGTG
GTTTTTTTGTTTGCAAGCAGCAGATTACGCGCAGAAAAAAAGGATCTCAAGAAGATCCTTTGATCTTTTC
TACGGGGTCTGACGCTCAGTGGAACGAAAACTCACGTTAAGGGATTTTGGTCATGAGATTATCAAAAAGG
ATCTTCACCTAGATCCTTTTAAATTAAAAATGAAGTTTTAAATCAATCTAAAGTATATATGAGTAAACTT
GGTCTGACAGTTACCAATGCTTAATCAGTGAGGCACCTATCTCAGCGATCTGTCTATTTCGTTCATCCAT
AGTTGCCTGACTCCCCGTCGTGTAGATAACTACGATACGGGAGGGCTTACCATCTGGCCCCAGTGCTGCA
ATGATACCGCGAGACCCACGCTCACCGGCTCCAGATTTATCAGCAATAAACCAGCCAGCCGGAAGGGCCG
AGCGCAGAAGTGGTCCTGCAACTTTATCCGCCTCCATCCAGTCTATTAATTGTTGCCGGGAAGCTAGAGT
AAGTAGTTCGCCAGTTAATAGTTTGCGCAACGTTGTTGCCATTGCTACAGGCATCGTGGTGTCACGCTCG
TCGTTTGGTATGGCTTCATTCAGCTCCGGTTCCCAACGATCAAGGCGAGTTACATGATCCCCCATGTTGT
GCAAAAAAGCGGTTAGCTCCTTCGGTCCTCCGATCGTTGTCAGAAGTAAGTTGGCCGCAGTGTTATCACT
CATGGTTATGGCAGCACTGCATAATTCTCTTACTGTCATGCCATCCGTAAGATGCTTTTCTGTGACTGGT
GAGTACTCAACCAAGTCATTCTGAGAATAGTGTATGCGGCGACCGAGTTGCTCTTGCCCGGCGTCAATAC
GGGATAATACCGCGCCACATAGCAGAACTTTAAAAGTGCTCATCATTGGAAAACGTTCTTCGGGGCGAAA
ACTCTCAAGGATCTTACCGCTGTTGAGATCCAGTTCGATGTAACCCACTCGTGCACCCAACTGATCTTCA
GCATCTTTTACTTTCACCAGCGTTTCTGGGTGAGCAAAAACAGGAAGGCAAAATGCCGCAAAAAAGGGAA
TAAGGGCGACACGGAAATGTTGAATACTCATACTCTTCCTTTTTCAATATTATTGAAGCATTTATCAGGG
TTATTGTCTCATGAGCGGATACATATTTGAATGTATTTAGAAAAATAAACAAATAGGGGTTCCGCGCACA
TTTCCCCGAAAAGTGCCACCTGACGTCTAAGAAACCATTATTATCATGACATTAACCTATAAAAATAGGC
GTATCACGAGGCCCTTTCGTCTCGCGCGTTTCGGTGATGACGGTGAAAACCTCTGACACATGCAGCTCCC
GGAGACGGTCACAGCTTGTCTGTAAGCGGATGCCGGGAGCAGACAAGCCCGTCAGGGCGCGTCAGCGGGT
GTTGGCGGGTGTCGGGGCTGGCTTAACTATGCGGCATCAGAGCAGATTGTACTGAGAGTGCACCATATGC
GGTGTGAAATACCGCACAGATGCGTAAGGAGAAAATACCGCATCAGGCGCCATTCGCCATTCAGGCTGCG
CAACTGTTGGGAAGGGCGATCGGTGCGGGCCTCTTCGCTATTACGCCAGCTGGCGAAAGGGGGATGTGCT
GCAAGGCGATTAAGTTGGGTAACGCCAGGGTTTTCCCAGTCACGACGTT
Features (pLannotate 1.2.2; 18 found; start..end, strand, type, name):
     23..449     +  promoter       MT promoter: Drosophila metallothionein promoter
    467..520     +  sig_peptide    BiP signal sequence: Drosophila BiP signal sequence
    521..2251    +  CDS            IRK (fragment): IRK_ARATH - Experimental evidence at protein level: Swiss-Prot protein existence level 1. From Arabidopsis thaliana (Mouse-ear cress).
   2282..2962    +  CDS            IGHG1 (fragment): IGHG1_HUMAN - Experimental evidence at protein level: Swiss-Prot protein existence level 1. Constant region of immunoglobulin heavy chains. Immunoglobulins, also known as antibodies, are membrane-bound or secreted glycoproteins produced by B lymphocytes. In the recognition phase of humoral immunity, the membrane-bound immunoglobulins serve as receptors which, upon binding of a specific antigen, trigger the clonal expansion and differentiation of B lymphocytes into immunoglobulins- secreting plasma cells. Secreted immunoglobulins mediate the effector phase of humoral immunity, which results in
   2981..3022    +  CDS            V5 tag: epitope tag from simian virus 5
   3122..3256    -  polyA_signal   SV40 poly(A) signal: SV40 polyadenylation signal
   3279..3363    -  CDS            large T antigen (fragment): large T antigen from SV40 (simian virus 40)
   3363..3387    +  misc_feature   MCS (fragment): pUC18/19 multiple cloning site
   3424..3440    -  protein_bind   lac operator: The lac repressor binds to the lac operator to inhibit transcription in E. coli. This inhibition can be relieved by adding lactose or isopropyl-β-D-thiogalactopyranoside (IPTG). lac repressor encoded by lacI
   3448..3478    -  promoter       lac promoter: promoter for the E. coli lac operon
   3493..3514    -  protein_bind   CAP binding site: CAP binding activates transcription in the presence of cAMP. E. coli catabolite activator protein
   3527..3619    -  CDS            lacI (fragment): lac repressor; lacI; The lac repressor binds to the lac operator to inhibit transcription in E. coli. This inhibition can be relieved by adding lactose or isopropyl-β-D-thiogalactopyranoside (IPTG).
   3802..4390    -  rep_origin     ori: high-copy-number ColE1/pMB1/pBR322/pUC origin of replication
   4561..5421    -  CDS            AmpR: β-lactamase; bla; confers resistance to ampicillin, carbenicillin, and related antibiotics
   5422..5526    -  promoter       AmpR promoter: bla
   5621..5656    +  CDS            rop (fragment): Rop protein, which maintains plasmids at low copy number; rop
   5758..5857    +  misc_feature   bom (fragment): basis of mobility region from pBR322
   5863..21      -  CDS            lacZα (fragment) (across the origin): LacZα fragment of β-galactosidase; lacZ fragment
