[The description below was written by a language model from this plasmid's Addgene catalogue record and pLannotate feature annotations shown in this document.]
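Description:
AT3G56370 X015_pECIA2 is an insect-cell expression plasmid built on the pECIA2 backbone. It produces the secreted extracellular domain of an Arabidopsis thaliana leucine-rich repeat receptor kinase in Drosophila cell culture. The sequenced construct is about 6 kb. It is propagated in E. coli from a high-copy ColE1/pUC-type origin and selected with ampicillin through the β-lactamase gene. The backbone also carries pUC-derived remnants (lac promoter and operator, and fragments of lacZα, lacI, rop and bom) that play no role in expression. No insect-cell selection marker is annotated.

The expression cassette is driven by the copper-inducible Drosophila metallothionein promoter, so protein production is switched on by adding copper sulfate. Downstream, a Drosophila BiP signal sequence directs the product into the secretory pathway. It is fused in frame to the AT3G56370 ectodomain, which the feature table matches to the Arabidopsis IRK protein. This is followed by a human IgG1 Fc region and a V5 epitope tag. The record also lists a C-terminal hexahistidine tag, but this is not annotated separately in the feature table. An SV40 polyadenylation signal lies after the cassette, although the table annotates it on the reverse strand. The insert was introduced by ligation-independent cloning.

The plasmid serves as the "bait" half of an extracellular interaction assay and is meant to be paired with the corresponding prey vector carrying the same ectodomain in pECIA14. Such bait and prey pairs were used to map an extracellular interaction network among Arabidopsis LRR receptor kinases. The Fc, V5 and His tags provide general-purpose handles for capture, detection or purification of the secreted bait.
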