Addgene plasmid #115046: AT3G56370 X015_pECIA2
Purpose: Bait vector AT3G56370 X015_pECIA2 should be used with prey vector AT3G56370 X015_pECIA14.
Depositing lab: Youssef Belkhadir. Depositing organization: Gregor Mendel Institute of Molecular Plant Biology. Publication: An extracellular network of Arabidopsis leucine-rich repeat receptor kinases. Smakowska-Luzan E, Mott GA, Parys K, Stegmann M, Howton TC, Layeghifard M, Neuhold J, Lehner A, Kong J, Grunwald K, Weinberger N, Satbhai SB, Mayer D, Busch W, Madalinski M, Stolt-Bergner P, Provart NJ, Mukhtar MS, Zipfel C, Desveaux D, Guttman DS, Belkhadir Y. Nature. 2018 Jan 18;553(7688):342-346. doi: 10.1038/nature25184. Epub 2018 Jan 10. PubMed 29320478.
Backbone
  Vector backbone: pECIA2
  Backbone manufacturer: Chris Garcia (Addgene plasmid # 47032)
  Vector type: Insect Expression
Growth in bacteria
  Bacterial resistance: Ampicillin, 100 μg/mL
  Growth temperature: 37°C
  Growth strain: DH5alpha
  Copy number: High Copy
Gene/Insert
  Gene/Insert name: AT3G56370
  Species: A. thaliana (mustard weed)
  Entrez Gene: AT3G56370 (a.k.a. AT3G56370)
  Promoter: Metallothionein (Copper-Inducible)
  Tag / fusion protein: Fc, V5 and hexahistidine tags (C terminal on backbone)
  Cloning method: Ligation Independent Cloning
Terms and licenses: Academic/Nonprofit Terms; Industry Terms: Not Available to Industry
Depositor comments: Plasmid for secreted expression in Drosophila cell culture by induction via CuSO4. Insert is an extracellular domain of indicated LRR-RK, C-terminally tagged with Fc, V5 and hexahistidine tags. Insert Protein Sequence: SLDPPLNDDVLGLIVFKADLRDPEQKLASWNEDDYTPCSWNGVKCHPRTNRVTELNLDGFSLSGRIGRGLLQLQFLHKLSLSNNNLTGIINPNMLLSLVNLKVVDLSSNGLSGSLPDEFFRQCGSLRVLSLAKNKLTGKIPVSISSCSSLAALNLSSNGFSGSMPLGIWSLNTLRSLDLSRNELEGEFPEKIDRLNNLRALDLSRNRLSGPIPSEIGSCMLLKTIDLSENSLSGSLPNTFQQLSLCYSLNLGKNALEGEVPKWIGEMRSLETLDLSMNKFSGQVPDSIGNLLALKVLNFSGNGLIGSLPVSTANCINLLALDLSGNSLTGKLPMWLFQDGSRDVSALKNDNSTGGIKKIQVLDLSHNAFSGEIGAGLGDLRDLEGLHLSRNSLTGPIPSTIGELKHLSVLDVSHNQLNGMIPRETGGAVSLEELRLENNLLEGNIPSSIKNCSSLRSLILSHNKLLGSIPPELAKLTRLEEVDLSFNELAGTLPKQLANLGYLHTFNISHNHLFGELPAGGIFNGLSPSSVSGNPGICGAVVNKSCPAISPKPIVLNPNATFDPYNGEIVPPGAGHK
How to cite: AT3G56370 X015_pECIA2 was a gift from Youssef Belkhadir (Addgene plasmid # 115046 ; http://n2t.net/addgene:115046 ; RRID:Addgene_115046)
